>Addgene plasmid #47593 | EGFP-hPMCA4bct120 | addgene partial sequence | sequence record 69419 | SV40pA-R 5'-GAAATTTGTGATGCTATTGC-3'
CAACAACAATTGCATTCATTTTATGTTTCAGGTTCAGGGGGAGGTGTGGGAGGTTTTTTAAAGCAAGTAA
AACCTCTACAAATGTGGTATGGCTGATTATGATCAGTTATCTAGATCCGGTGGATCCCGGGCCCGCGGTA
CCCTACTCCATCTCAGCATGGTCAATCTCATCCAGTCCCTCGGCATCCTTGGTGATCTCCTCTTTGGTGG
TGCCATGCCCAGCCTCCTTCAGGAACTTCAGGGATCGGGTAGGTATTGCGGAGATGAACTGGCCCCACAG
AAGTTCTCCAATCCCAATGAAGAGACACCACAGCCACTGAGACAGGCTGAGGCTTGTACAACTGAAGGGT
TTACCCCCAAATTCCACGATGAAAATCTGGCAGATGAATGTGCCCAAGACTACAGAGCAGAAGATAATGT
TGCGGTAGATGCCTGAAAAGACGTTCTTCTCTCCATGGATCTTTCGGGAGTTGATTTCATTGAAGAGCTG
CATCAGCACGAAGGTGTTAAAAACAATGGTATAGTGCTGGCTGGGTGGTGAATGTAGAGGTGCCTTCCTC
CCACTATCAATATCAAAGAATTTCTCACCCGCAAAGACAAGGATAAAGATGACAATGAGCTGATAGAATG
CATGGCCCAAGATGTTCTTCATCATAGTGCGTGAGATCAGAGGCTTATTTCGGCCATAGGGGCGCCGCTT
CAACAGAGATTCCGTAGGGGGCTCTGTGGCCAGGGCCAATGAAGCAAAAGTGTCCATGATCAGATTAACC
CACAACATCTGCACAGCTTTCAATGGGGAA
