>Addgene plasmid #47593 | EGFP-hPMCA4bct120 | addgene partial sequence | sequence record 69550 | EGFP-C 5'-CATGGTCCTGCTGGAGTTCGTG-3'
CTGTACAAGTCCGGCCGGACTCAGATCTCGAGAACGAACCCATCAGACCGTGTCTTGCCTGCCAACTCGA
TGGCCGAGAGCCGTGAAGGGGACTTTGGCTGCACAGTAATGGAACTGAGGAAGCTCATGGAGCTGCGTTC
GAGGGATGCACTGACCCAGATTAATGTCCACTATGGAGGTGTACAGAATCTCTGCAGTAGACTGAAAACC
TCCCCTGTGGAAGGTCTGTCTGGGAACCCTGCAGATCTGGAGAAACGTAGGCAGGTGTTTGGACACAACG
TGATCCCCCCCAAAAAGCCCAAGACTTTCTTAGAATTAGTGTGGGAAGCTCTTCAAGATGTCACGCTCAT
CATCCTGGAGATTGCAGCCATCATCTCCCTGGTCCTGTCCTTTTATCGCCCTGCTGGTGAAGAAAATGAA
CTGTGTGGTCAAGTCGCAACTACCCCAGAAGATGAAAATGAGGCACAAGCTGGCTGGATTGAGGGGGCAG
CCATCCTTTTCTCAGTGATCATCGTGGTGTTAGTGACTGCCTTTAATGATTGGAGCAAAGAGAAGCAATT
CCGGGGGCTGCAGTGCCGCATTGAACAGGAGCAAAAGTTCTCCATCATCCGAAACGGTCAACTCATCCAG
CTCCCTGTGGCTGAGATTGTGGTTGGTGATATTGCCCAAGTCAAATACGGTGATCTGCTGCCTGCAGATG
GAATCCTGATCCAAGGGAATGATCTGAAGATTGATGAGAGCTCTCTGACAGGGGAATCTGACCATGTCAA
GAAGTCCCTGGACAAAGACCCCATGTTGCTCTCAG
