[The description below was written by a language model from this plasmid's Addgene catalogue record.]
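Description:
EGFP-hPMCA4bct120 is a mammalian expression plasmid built on the Clontech pEGFP-C1 backbone (about 4.7 kb without insert). It is maintained as a high-copy plasmid in E. coli under kanamycin selection. No feature table accompanies the record, so details such as the origin of replication, any mammalian selection cassette and the exact cloning junctions are not documented here, and the cloning method is listed as unknown. The use of an SV40 polyA reverse sequencing primer is consistent with an SV40 polyadenylation signal lying downstream of the insert.

The payload is a truncated form of the human plasma membrane calcium ATPase isoform 4 (ATP2B4), specifically the x/b splice variant, PMCA4b. The CMV promoter drives strong constitutive transcription in mammalian cells. EGFP, supplied by the backbone, is fused to the N terminus of the pump, so the protein is made as a single fluorescent fusion. The "ct120" designation refers to deletion of the 120 C-terminal amino acids, which the depositor notes yields a constitutively active form. In general, the C-terminal tail of PMCA pumps contains the calmodulin-binding autoinhibitory region, so its removal relieves autoinhibition.

The record does not state a specific application. The design suits transfection of mammalian cells to visualise the localisation and trafficking of the pump by fluorescence. It also suits studies of how unregulated, calmodulin-independent calcium extrusion affects cellular calcium handling, typically in comparison with a full-length PMCA4b counterpart.
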