Addgene plasmid #47593: EGFP-hPMCA4bct120
Depositing lab: Emanuel Strehler. Depositing organization: Mayo Foundation for Medical Education and Research.
Backbone
  Vector backbone: pEGFP-C1
  Backbone manufacturer: Clontech
  Backbone size w/o insert (bp): 4700
  Vector type: Mammalian Expression
Growth in bacteria
  Bacterial resistance: Kanamycin, 50 μg/mL
  Growth temperature: 37°C
  Growth strain: DH5alpha
  Copy number: High Copy
Gene/Insert
  Gene/Insert name: PMCA4bct120 (alt names: ATPase, Ca++ transporting, plasma membrane 4; ATP2B4)
  Species: H. sapiens (human)
  Mutation: 120 C terminal AA deleted (constitutively active form)
  Entrez Gene: ATP2B4 (a.k.a. ATP2B2, MXRA1, PMCA4, PMCA4b, PMCA4x)
  Promoter: CMV
  Tag / fusion protein: EGFP (N terminal on backbone)
  Cloning method: Unknown
  Sequencing primers: 5′ EGFP-C; 3′ SV40pA-R
Terms and licenses: Academic/Nonprofit Terms; Industry Terms: Not Available to Industry
Depositor comments: x/b splice variant of human PMCA4
How to cite: EGFP-hPMCA4bct120 was a gift from Emanuel Strehler (Addgene plasmid # 47593 ; http://n2t.net/addgene:47593 ; RRID:Addgene_47593)
